>Addgene plasmid #149212 | pGBW-m4046689 | addgene full sequence | sequence record 298472 | Ginkgo NGS Result
GCGGCCGCCCCACACACCATAGCTTCAAAATGTTTCTACTCCTTTTTTACTCTTCCAGATTTTCTCGGAC
TCCGCGCATCGCCGTACCACTTCAAAACACCCAAGCACAGCATACTAAATTTCCCCTCTTTCTTCCTCTA
GGGTGTCGTTAATTACCCGTACTAAAGGTTTGGAAAAGAAAAAAGAGACCGCCTCGTTTCTTTTTCTTCG
TCGAAAAAGGCAATAAAAATTTTTATCACGTTTCTTTTTCTTGAAAATTTTTTTTTTTGATTTTTTTCTC
TTTCGATGACCTCCCATTGATATTTAAGTTAATAAACGGTCTTCAATTTCTCAAGTTTCAGTTTCATTTT
TCTTGTTCTATTACAACTTTTTTTACTTCTTGCTCATTAGAAAGAAAGCATAGCAATCTAATCTAAGTTT
TAATTACAAAATGTCTGCTGTCAAAAGAACTATTAAGGGTACCCATCACTGGTTGCTGCTAACAATCTTA
ACTTCCTTGTTAGTGCTTGTTCAAAGTACCCAGTGGTCGTTGTTTTTCTTCTTGTACGAGAACGCCTTTC
TCCCATTCGCAATGGGGATAATTGCTATGTCAGCTTTTGCCATGATGTTCGTTAAGCACAAACATGCGTT
TTTGTGCTTATTCTTGTTGCCTTCTCTCGCTACGGTAGCTTATTTCAATATGGTCTACATGCCAGCTTCC
TGGGTTATGCGTATCATGACTTGGTTGGACATGGTTGATACCAGCCTTTCTGGTTTCAAGTTGAAAGATT
GTGTCATGTACGCATCTGCCGTTGTATTACTAATTCTTATGACTGCTAGAACCGTCTATGACGATGGCGC
GAGAAGGGTTTGGACACTAATGAACGTGTTGACTTTAGTTTACAAGGTCTACTATGGAAATGCCTTGGAC
CAAGCTATCTCCATGTGGGCTTTAATAATCTCAGTCACTTCTAACTACAGTGGTGTTGTTACTACAGTGA
TGTTTTTGGCTAGAGGTATTGTCTTCATGTGTGTTGAATATTGTCCCATTTTCTTTATCACCGGTAACAC
TTTACAATGCATTATGTTGGTTTACTGTTTCTTAGGTTACTTTTGTACCTGTTATTTCGGCCTATTTTGT
TTGTTGAATCGATACTTTAGACTCACATTGGGTGTTTACGATTATTTGGTCAGCACTCAAGAATTTAGAT
ATATGAACTCCCAAGGTTTGTTACCACCAAAGAACTCTATTGATGCCTTCAAGTTGAACATCAAGCTGTT
AGGTGTCGGTGGAAAACCTTGCATCAAGGTAGCCACCGTCCAATAAACAGGCCCCTTTTCCTTTGTCGAT
ATCATGTAATTAGTTATGTCACGCTTACATTCACGCCCTCCTCCCACATCCGCTCTAACCGAAAAGGAAG
GAGTTAGACAACCTGAAGTCTAGGTCCCTATTTATTTTTTTTAATAGTTATGTTAGTATTAAGAACGTTA
TTTATATTTCAAATTTTTCTTTTTTTTCTGTACAAAGCGGCCGCCGAACCACTAGTGCACTGCAGTACAC
GGTTTCCTTGAAATTTTTTTGATTCGGTAATCTCCGAACAGAAGGAAGAACGAAGGAAGGAGCACAGACT
TAGATTGGTATATATACGCATATGTAGTGTTGAAGAAACATGAAATTGCCCAGTATTCTTAACCCAACTG
CACAGAACAAAAACGTGCAGGAAACGAAGATAAATCATGTCGAAAGCTACATATAAGGAACGTGCTGCTA
CTCATCCTAGTCCTGTTGCTGCCAAGCTATTTAATATCATGCACGAAAAGCAAACAAACTTGTGTGCTTC
ATTGGATGTTCGTACCACCAAGGAATTACTGGAGTTAGTTGAAGCATTAGGTCCCAAAATTTGTTTACTA
AAAACACATGTGGATATCTTGACTGATTTTTCCATGGAGGGCACAGTTAAGCCGCTAAAGGCATTATCCG
CCAAGTACAATTTTTTACTCTTCGAGGACAGAAAATTTGCTGACATTGGTAATACAGTCAAATTGCAGTA
CTCTGCGGGTGTATACAGAATAGCAGAATGGGCAGACATTACGAATGCACACGGTGTGGTGGGCCCAGGT
ATTGTTAGCGGTTTGAAGCAGGCGGCAGAAGAAGTAACAAAGGAACCTAGAGGCCTTTTGATGTTAGCAG
AATTGTCATGCAAGGGCTCCCTATCTACTGGAGAATATACTAAGGGTACTGTTGACATTGCGAAGAGCGA
CAAAGATTTTGTTATCGGCTTTATTGCTCAAAGAGACATGGGTGGAAGAGATGAAGGTTACGATTGGTTG
ATTATGACACCCGGTGTGGGTTTAGATGACAAGGGAGATGCATTGGGTCAACAGTATAGAACCGTGGATG
ATGTGGTTTCTACAGGATCTGACATTATTATTGTTGGAAGAGGACTATTTGCAAAGGGAAGGGATGCTAA
GGTAGAGGGTGAACGTTACAGAAAAGCAGGCTGGGAAGCATATTTGAGAAGATGCGGCCAGCAAAACTAA
AAAACTGTATTATAAGTAAATGCATGTATACTAAACTCACAAATTAGAGCTTCAATTTAATTATATCAGT
TATTACCCGAGTAACGAAGCATCTGTGCTTCATTTTGTAGAACAAAAATGCAACGCGAGAGCGCTAATTT
TTCAAACAAAGAATCTGAGCTGCATTTTTACAGAACAGAAATGCAACGCGAAAGCGCTATTTTACCAACG
AAGAATCTGTGCTTCATTTTTGTAAAACAAAAATGCAACGCGAGAGCGCTAATTTTTCAAACAAAGAATC
TGAGCTGCATTTTTACAGAACAGAAATGCAACGCGAGAGCGCTATTTTACCAACAAAGAATCTATACTTC
TTTTTTGTTCTACAAAAATGCATCCCGAGAGCGCTATTTTTCTAACAAAGCATCTTAGATTACTTTTTTT
CTCCTTTGTGCGCTCTATAATGCAGTCTCTTGATAACTTTTTGCACTGTAGGTCCGTTAAGGTTAGAAGA
AGGCTACTTTGGTGTCTATTTTCTCTTCCATAAAAAAAGCCTGACTCCACTTCCCGCGTTTACTGATTAC
TAGCGAAGCTGCGGGTGCATTTTTTCAAGATAAAGGCATCCCCGATTATATTCTATACCGATGTGGATTG
CGCATACTTTGTGAACAGAAAGTGATAGCGTTGATGATTCTTCATTGGTCAGAAAATTATGAACGGTTTC
TTCTATTTTGTCTCTATATACTACGTATAGGAAATGTTTACATTTTCGTATTGTTTTCGATTCACTCTAT
GAATAGTTCTTACTACAATTTTTTTGTCTAAAGAGTAATACTAGAGATAAACATAAAAAATGTAGAGGTC
GAGTTTAGATGCAAGTTCAAGGAGCGAAAGGTGGATGGGTAGGTTATATAGGGATATAGCACAGAGATAT
ATAGCAAAGAGATACTTTTGAGCAATGTTTGTGGAAGCGGTATTCGCAATATTTTAGTAGCTCGTTACAG
TCCGGTGCGTTTTTGGTTTTTTGAAAGTGCGTCATCAGAGCGCTTTTGGTTTTCAAAAGCGCTCTGAAGT
TCCTATACTTTCTAGCTAGAGAATAGGAACTTCCCGAGCGGCCGCGTGTTACAAGCTTGACTCCAGCGTA
ACTGGACTGCAATCAACTCACTGGCTCACCTTCACGGGTGGGCCTTTCTTCGGTAGAAAATCAAAGGATC
TTCTTGAGATCCTTTTTTTCTGCGCGTAATCTGCTGCTTGCAAACAAAAAAACCACCGCTACCAGCGGTG
GTTTGTTTGCCGGATCAAGAGCTACCAACTCTTTTTCCGAGGTAACTGGCTTCAGCAGAGCGCAGATACC
AAATACTGTTCTTCTAGTGTAGCCGTAGTTAGGCCACCACTTCAAGAACTCTGTAGCACCGCCTACATAC
CTCGCTCTGCTAATCCTGTTACCAGTGGCTGCTGCCAGTGGCGATAAGTCGTGTCTTACCGGGTTGGACT
CAAGACGATAGTTACCGGATAAGGCGCAGCGGTCGGGCTGAACGGGGGGTTCGTGCACACAGCCCAGCTT
GGAGCGAACGACCTACACCGAACTGAGATACCTACAGCGTGAGCTATGAGAAAGCGCCACGCTTCCCGAA
GGGAGAAAGGCGGACAGGTATCCGGTAAGCGGCAGGGTCGGAACAGGAGAGCGCACGAGGGAGCTTCCAG
GGGTAAACGCCTGGTATCTTTATAGTCCTGTCGGGTTTCGCCACCTCTGACTTGAGCATCGATTTTTGTG
ATGCTCGTCAGGGGGGCGGAGCCTATGGAAAAACGCCAGCAACGCAGAAAGGCCCACCCGAAGGTGAGCC
AGGTGATTACATTTGGGCCCTCATCAGAGGTTTTCACCGTCATCACCGAAACGCGCGAGGCAGCTGCGGT
AAAGCTCATCAGCGTGGTCGTGAAGCGATTCACAGATGTCTGCCTGTTCATCCGCGTCCAGCTCGTTGAG
TTTCTCCAGAAGCGTTAATGTCTGGCTTCTGATAAAGCGGGCCATGTTAAGGGCGGTTTTTTCCTGTTTG
GTCACTTACCAATGCTTAATCAGTGAGGCACCTATCTCAGCGATCTGTCTATTTCGTTCATCCATAGTTG
CCTGACTCCCCGTCGTGTAGATAACTACGATGCGGGAGGGCTTACCATCTGGCCCCAGTGCTGCAATGAT
ACCGCGAGACCCACGCTCACCGGCTCCAGATTTATCAGCAATAAACCAGCCAGCCGGGAGGGCCGAGCGC
AGAAGTGATCCTGCAACTTTATCCGCCTCCATCCAGTCTATTAATTGTTGCCGGGAAGCTAGAGTAAGTA
GTTCGCCAGTTAATAGTTTGCGCAACGTTGTTGCCATTGCTACAGGCATCGTGGTGTCACGCTCGTCGTT
TGGTATGGCTTCATTCAGCTCCGGTTCCCAACGATCAAGGCGAGTTACATGATCCCCCATGTTGTGCAAA
AAAGCGGTTAGCTCCTTCGGTCCTCCGATCGTTGCCAGAAGTAAGTTGGCCGCAGTGTTATCACTCATGG
TTATGGCAGCACTGCATAATTCTCTTACTGTCATGCCATCCGTGAGATGCTTTTCTGTGACTGGTGAGTA
CTCAACCAAGTCATTCTGAGAATAGTGTATGCGGCGACCGAGTTGCTCTTGCCCGGCGTCAATACGGGAT
AATACCGCGCCACATAGCAGAACTTTAAAAGTGCTCATCATTGGAAAACGTTCTTCGGGGCGTAAACTCT
CAAGGATCTTACCGCTGTTGAGATCCAGTTCGATGTAACCCACTCGTGCACCCAACTGATCTTCAGCATC
TTTTACTTTCACCAGCGTTTCTGGGTGAGCAAAAACAGGAAGGCAAAATGCCGCAAAAAAGGGAATAAGG
GCGACACGGAAATGTTGAATACTCATTTTAGCTTCCTTAGCTCCTGAAAATCTCGATAACTCAAAAAATA
CGCCCGGTAGTGATCTTATTTCATTATGGTGAAAGTTGGAACCTCTTACGTGCCGATCAAGTCAAAAGCC
TCCGGTCGGAGGCTTTTGACTTTCTGCTATGGAGGTCAGGTATGATTTAAATGGTCAGTTAGA
Features (pLannotate 1.2.2; 13 found; start..end, strand, type, name):
     10..417     +  promoter       TEF1 promoter: S. cerevisiae TEF1; promoter for EF-1α
    434..1303    +  CDS            R1A_SARS2 (fragment): Experimental evidence at protein level: Swiss-Prot protein existence level 1. [Non-structural protein 10]: Plays a pivotal role in viral transcription by stimulating both nsp14 3'-5' exoribonuclease and nsp16 2'-O-methyltransferase activities. Therefore plays an essential role in viral mRNAs cap methylation. From Severe acute respiratory syndrome coronavirus 2 (2019-nCoV) (SARS-CoV-2).
   1332..1504    +  terminator     CYC1 terminator (fragment): S. cerevisiae CYC1; transcription terminator for CYC1
   1540..1716    +  promoter       URA3 promoter (fragment): S. cerevisiae URA3
   1717..2520    +  CDS            URA3: orotidine-5'-phosphate decarboxylase, required for uracil biosynthesis; S. cerevisiae URA3; yeast auxotrophic marker, counterselectable with 5-fluoroorotic acid (5-FOA)
   2603..3585    -  rep_origin     2μ ori: yeast 2μ plasmid origin of replication
   3663..3692    +  terminator     T3Te terminator: phage T3 early transcription terminator
   3714..4301    +  rep_origin     ori: high-copy-number ColE1/pMB1/pBR322/pUC origin of replication
   4313..4340    -  terminator     T7Te terminator: phage T7 early transcription terminator
   4364..4555    -  CDS            rop: Rop protein, which maintains plasmids at low copy number; rop
   4556..5416    -  CDS            AmpR: β-lactamase; bla; confers resistance to ampicillin, carbenicillin, and related antibiotics
   5417..5519    -  promoter       cat promoter: promoter of the E. coli cat gene encoding chloramphenicol acetyltransferase
   5520..5551    -  terminator     tonB terminator: bidirectional E. coli tonB-P14 transcription terminator
