[The description below was written by a language model from this plasmid's Addgene catalogue record and pLannotate feature annotations shown in this document.]
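Description:
pGBW-m4046689 is a yeast episomal expression plasmid for producing the SARS-CoV-2 non-structural protein 6 (nsp6) in Saccharomyces cerevisiae. It is an E. coli–yeast shuttle vector. In bacteria it replicates from a high-copy ColE1/pUC-type origin and is selected with ampicillin through a β-lactamase gene that, according to the annotation, is driven by a cat promoter. A short rop annotation lies directly adjacent to AmpR, although the catalogue lists the plasmid as high copy. In yeast, the 2μ origin supports multicopy episomal maintenance. The URA3 marker, with its own promoter, allows selection in ura3 auxotrophic strains and can be counterselected with 5-FOA. Phage T3 and T7 early terminators and a tonB terminator flank the bacterial modules, presumably to insulate them from transcriptional read-through.

The payload is an approximately 870 bp synthetic open reading frame encoding nsp6, a cleavage product of the viral ORF1ab/pp1a polyprotein. It was recoded for S. cerevisiae codon usage ("recode 1") and made by gene synthesis. It sits between the strong constitutive TEF1 promoter and a CYC1 transcription terminator, forming a simple constitutive expression cassette; no epitope tags or reporters are annotated. The automated annotation matches the coding region to a fragment of the SARS-CoV-2 replicase polyprotein 1a, which is consistent with nsp6, but the accompanying descriptive text refers to nsp10. That text is generic to the polyprotein database entry and does not describe this insert.

The plasmid suits expression and functional study of nsp6 in yeast. The depositor cautions that the sequencing used for quality control may not cover the entire plasmid.
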