Addgene plasmid #149212: pGBW-m4046689
Purpose: Yeast Expression plasmid for SARS-CoV-2 nsp6
Depositing lab: Ginkgo Bioworks & Benjie Chen. Depositing organization: Ginkgo Bioworks.
Backbone
  Vector backbone: AmpR; 2u URA3
  Backbone size w/o insert (bp): 4078
  Vector type: Yeast Expression
  Selectable markers: URA3
Growth in bacteria
  Bacterial resistance: Ampicillin, 100 μg/mL
  Growth temperature: 37°C
  Growth strain: DH5alpha
  Copy number: High Copy
Gene/Insert
  Gene/Insert name: SARS-CoV-2 nsp6
  Species: S. cerevisiae (budding yeast); Severe acute respiratory syndrome coronavirus 2
  Insert size (bp): 869
  Mutation: Saccharomyces cerevisiae recode 1
  Entrez Gene: ORF1ab (a.k.a. GU280_gp01)
  Promoter: pTEF1
  Cloning method: Unknown
Resource information
  A portion of this plasmid was derived from a plasmid made by: GinkgoBioworks
Depositor comments: NCBI Reference Sequence: YP_009725302.1. Created by gene synthesis with Not1 site. NGS used for QC was performed by Ginkgo and may not fully cover the entire plasmid.
How to cite: pGBW-m4046689 was a gift from Ginkgo Bioworks & Benjie Chen (Addgene plasmid # 149212 ; http://n2t.net/addgene:149212 ; RRID:Addgene_149212)
